Addgene plasmid #101876: 5JJZ (CDYL2)
Purpose: Bacterial expression for structure determination; may not be full ORF
Depositing lab: Cheryl Arrowsmith. Depositing organization: University of Toronto.
Backbone
  Vector backbone: p28BIOH-LIC
  Backbone manufacturer: Cheryl Arrowsmith (Addgene plasmid # 62352)
  Vector type: Bacterial Expression
Growth in bacteria
  Bacterial resistance: Kanamycin, 50 μg/mL
  Growth temperature: 37°C
  Growth strain: DH5alpha
  Copy number: Unknown
Gene/Insert
  Gene/Insert name: CDYL2 (alt name: gi|116235486)
  Species: H. sapiens (human)
  Entrez Gene: CDYL2 (a.k.a. PCCP1)
  Promoter: T7
  Tag / fusion protein: AviTag (N terminal on backbone); 6x His (C terminal on backbone)
  Cloning method: Ligation Independent Cloning
  Sequencing primers: 5′ T7; 3′ T7-term
Terms and licenses: Academic/Nonprofit Terms; Industry Terms: Not Available to Industry
Depositor comments: N terminal tag: MSGLNDIFEAQKIEWHEGSAGGSG. SGC Clone Sample ID: CDYL2:ABC029-E07:C224372. SGC or PDG link: http://www.thesgc.org/structures/5JJZ/
How to cite: 5JJZ (CDYL2) was a gift from Cheryl Arrowsmith (Addgene plasmid # 101876 ; http://n2t.net/addgene:101876 ; RRID:Addgene_101876)
