[The description below was written by a language model from this plasmid's Addgene catalogue record and the feature table of its GenBank file.]
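Description:
5JJZ (CDYL2) is a 5,537 bp bacterial expression plasmid built on the p28BIOH-LIC backbone, a pET-style vector adapted for ligation-independent cloning. It was made to produce a human CDYL2 protein for structure determination, and the record cautions that the insert may not be the full open reading frame. The plasmid is propagated in E. coli under kanamycin selection through the aph(3')-Ia gene. It replicates from a ColE1/pMB1-type origin accompanied by the pBR322 bom region and the rop gene, which moderates copy number; the catalogue lists copy number as unknown. An f1 origin is also present, which permits single-stranded DNA production.

Expression is driven by a T7 promoter followed directly by a lac operator and the strong ribosome binding site from T7 gene 10. A plasmid-borne lacI gene with its own promoter supplies repressor, so transcription stays off until it is induced with IPTG in a host that provides T7 RNA polymerase. A T7 terminator closes the cassette. The coding region begins with a backbone-encoded AviTag, a short peptide that can be enzymatically biotinylated, joined to the insert by a short linker. A C-terminal 6xHis tag allows metal-affinity purification.

The feature table does not annotate the CDYL2 sequence itself. The gap between the AviTag and the first 6xHis feature is only about 200 bp, which fits a small domain-sized fragment rather than the whole protein. A second 6xHis feature lies just downstream of the first, and the record does not say whether it is translated. This tag arrangement suits production of purified, site-specifically biotinylated protein for structural and binding studies.
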