LOCUS       Exported 5537 bp ds-DNA circular SYN 13-MAY-2021
DEFINITION  Bacterial expression for structure determination; may not be full
            ORF.
ACCESSION   .
VERSION     .
KEYWORDS    5JJZ (CDYL2)
SOURCE      synthetic DNA construct
  ORGANISM  synthetic DNA construct
REFERENCE   1 (bases 1 to 5537)
  TITLE     SGC Toronto Q2 Q3 2016
REFERENCE   2 (bases 1 to 5537)
  AUTHORS   .
  TITLE     Direct Submission
  JOURNAL   Exported May 13, 2021 from SnapGene Server 1.1.58
            http://www.snapgene.com
FEATURES             Location/Qualifiers
     source          1..5537
                     /organism="synthetic DNA construct"
                     /mol_type="other DNA"
     primer_bind     1..20
                     /label=T7
                     /note="T7 promoter, forward primer"
     promoter        1..19
                     /label=T7 promoter
                     /note="promoter for bacteriophage T7 RNA polymerase"
     protein_bind    20..44
                     /label=lac operator
                     /bound_moiety="lac repressor encoded by lacI"
                     /note="The lac repressor binds to the lac operator to
                     inhibit transcription in E. coli. This inhibition can be
                     relieved by adding lactose or
                     isopropyl-beta-D-thiogalactopyranoside (IPTG)."
     RBS             59..81
                     /note="efficient ribosome binding site from bacteriophage
                     T7 gene 10 (Olins and Rangwala, 1989)"
     CDS             94..138
                     /codon_start=1
                     /product="peptide tag that allows for enzymatic
                     biotinylation"
                     /label=AviTag(TM)
                     /translation="GLNDIFEAQKIEWHE"
     CDS             355..372
                     /codon_start=1
                     /product="6xHis affinity tag"
                     /label=6xHis
                     /translation="HHHHHH"
     CDS             402..419
                     /codon_start=1
                     /product="6xHis affinity tag"
                     /label=6xHis
                     /translation="HHHHHH"
     primer_bind     complement(472..490)
                     /label=T7 Term
                     /note="T7 terminator, reverse primer"
     terminator      486..533
                     /label=T7 terminator
                     /note="transcription terminator for bacteriophage T7 RNA
                     polymerase"
     rep_origin      570..1025
                     /direction=RIGHT
                     /label=f1 ori
                     /note="f1 bacteriophage origin of replication; arrow
                     indicates direction of (+) strand synthesis"
     primer_bind     complement(657..676)
                     /label=F1ori-R
                     /note="F1 origin, reverse primer"
     primer_bind     867..888
                     /label=F1ori-F
                     /note="F1 origin, forward primer"
     CDS             complement(1117..1932)
                     /codon_start=1
                     /gene="aph(3')-Ia"
                     /product="aminoglycoside phosphotransferase"
                     /label=KanR
                     /note="confers resistance to kanamycin in bacteria or G418
                     (Geneticin(R)) in eukaryotes"
                     /translation="MSHIQRETSCSRPRLNSNMDADLYGYKWARDNVGQSGATIYRLYG
                     KPDAPELFLKHGKGSVANDVTDEMVRLNWLTEFMPLPTIKHFIRTPDDAWLLTTAIPGK
                     TAFQVLEEYPDSGENIVDALAVFLRRLHSIPVCNCPFNSDRVFRLAQAQSRMNNGLVDA
                     SDFDDERNGWPVEQVWKEMHKLLPFSPDSVVTHGDFSLDNLIFDEGKLIGCIDVGRVGI
                     ADRYQDLAILWNCLGEFSPSLQKRLFQKYGIDNPDMNKLQFHLMLDEFF"
     primer_bind     1840..1859
                     /label=Kan-R
                     /note="Kanamycin resistance gene, reverse primer"
     primer_bind     1924..1943
                     /label=pENTR-R
                     /note="pENTR vectors, reverse primer"
     rep_origin      2054..2642
                     /direction=RIGHT
                     /label=ori
                     /note="high-copy-number ColE1/pMB1/pBR322/pUC origin of
                     replication"
     primer_bind     2543..2562
                     /label=pBR322ori-F
                     /note="pBR322 origin, forward primer"
     primer_bind     2796..2813
                     /label=L4440
                     /note="L4440 vector, forward primer"
     misc_feature    2828..2967
                     /label=bom
                     /note="basis of mobility region from pBR322"
     primer_bind     complement(2893..2912)
                     /label=pRS-marker
                     /note="pRS vectors, use to sequence yeast selectable
                     marker"
     primer_bind     3053..3075
                     /label=pGEX 3'
                     /note="pGEX vectors, reverse primer"
     CDS             complement(3069..3260)
                     /codon_start=1
                     /gene="rop"
                     /product="Rop protein, which maintains plasmids at low copy
                     number"
                     /label=rop
                     /translation="MTKQEKTALNMARFIRSQTLTLLEKLNELDADEQADICESLHDHA
                     DELYRSCLARFGDDGENL"
     CDS             complement(4069..5151)
                     /codon_start=1
                     /gene="lacI"
                     /product="lac repressor"
                     /label=lacI
                     /note="The lac repressor binds to the lac operator to
                     inhibit transcription in E. coli. This inhibition can be
                     relieved by adding lactose or
                     isopropyl-beta-D-thiogalactopyranoside (IPTG)."
                     /translation="MKPVTLYDVAEYAGVSYQTVSRVVNQASHVSAKTREKVEAAMAEL
                     NYIPNRVAQQLAGKQSLLIGVATSSLALHAPSQIVAAIKSRADQLGASVVVSMVERSGV
                     EACKAAVHNLLAQRVSGLIINYPLDDQDAIAVEAACTNVPALFLDVSDQTPINSIIFSH
                     EDGTRLGVEHLVALGHQQIALLAGPLSSVSARLRLAGWHKYLTRNQIQPIAEREGDWSA
                     MSGFQQTMQMLNEGIVPTAMLVANDQMALGAMRAITESGLRVGADISVVGYDDTEDSSC
                     YIPPLTTIKQDFRLLGQTSVDRLLQLSQGQAVKGNQLLPVSLVKRKTTLAPNTQTASPR
                     ALADSLMQLARQVSRLESGQ"
     primer_bind     5113..5132
                     /label=LacI-R
                     /note="LacI, reverse primer"
     promoter        complement(5152..5229)
                     /gene="lacI"
                     /label=lacI promoter
     primer_bind     5435..5454
                     /label=pBRrevBam
                     /note="pBR322 vectors, tet region, downstream of BamHI,
                     reverse primer"
ORIGIN
        1 taatacgact cactataggg gaattgtgag cggataacaa ttcccctcta gaaataattt
       61 tgtttaactt taagaaggag atataccatg agcggcctga acgatatttt tgaagcgcag
      121 aaaattgaat ggcatgaagg cagcgctgga ggttcaggtg gggaccttta cgaggttgaa
      181 aggattgtag acaagaggaa gaacaagaaa ggaaaatggg agtatcttat ccgatggaaa
      241 ggctacggga gcaccgagga cacgtgggag ccggagcacc acctcttgca ctgtgaggag
      301 tttattgatg aattcaatgg gttgcacatg tccaaggaca agggtggaag tggtcatcac
      361 caccatcatc actgatgacg aagcttgcgg ccgcactcga gcaccaccac caccaccact
      421 gagatccggc tgctaacaaa gcccgaaagg aagctgagtt ggctgctgcc accgctgagc
      481 aataactagc ataacccctt ggggcctcta aacgggtctt gaggggtttt ttgctgaaag
      541 gaggaactat atccggattg gcgaatgggn nnnnnnnnnn nnnnnnnnnn nnnnnnnnnn
      601 nnnnnnnnnn nnnnnnnnnn nnnnnnnnnn nnnnnnnnnn nnnnnnnnnn nnnnnnnnnn
      661 nnnnnnnnnn nnnnnnnnnn nnnnnnnnnn nnncnnnnnn nnnnnnnnnn nnnnnnnnnn
      721 nnnnnnnnnn nnnnnnnnnn nnnnnnnnnn nnnnnnnnnn nnnnnnnnnn nnnnnnnnnn
      781 nnnnnannnn nnnnnnnnnn nnnnnnnnnn nnnnnnnnnn nnnnnnnnnn nnnnnccttt
      841 gacgttggag tccacgttct ttnnnnnnnn nnnnnnnnnn nnnnnnnnnn nnnnnnnnna
      901 ccctatctcg gtctattctt ttgatttata agggattttg ccgatttcgg cctattggtt
      961 aaaaaatgag ctgatttaac aaaaatttaa cgcgaatttt aacaaaatat taacgcttac
     1021 aatttaggtg gcacttttcg gggaaatgtg cgcggaaccc ctatttgttt atttttctaa
     1081 atacattcaa atatgtatcc gctcatgaat taattcttag aaaaactcat cgagcatcaa
     1141 atgaaactgc aatttattca tatcaggatt atcaatacca tatttttgaa aaagccgttt
     1201 ctgtaatgaa ggagaaaact caccgaggca gttccatagg atggcaagat cctggtatcg
     1261 gtctgcgatt ccgactcgtc caacatcaat acaacctatt aatttcccct cgtcaaaaat
     1321 aaggttatca agtgagaaat caccatgagt gacgactgaa tccggtgaga atggcaaaag
     1381 tttatgcatt tctttccaga cttgttcaac aggccagcca ttacgctcgt catcaaaatc
     1441 actcgcatca accaaaccgt tattcattcg tgattgcgcc tgagcgagac gaaatacgcg
     1501 atcgctgtta aaaggacaat tacaaacagg aatcgaatgc aaccggcgca ggaacactgc
     1561 cagcgcatca acaatatttt cacctgaatc aggatattct tctaatacct ggaatgctgt
     1621 tttcccgggg atcgcagtgg tgagtaacca tgcatcatca ggagtacgga taaaatgctt
     1681 gatggtcgga agaggcataa attccgtcag ccagtttagt ctgaccatct catctgtaac
     1741 atcattggca acgctacctt tgccatgttt cagaaacaac tctggcgcat cgggcttccc
     1801 atacaatcga tagattgtcg cacctgattg cccgacatta tcgcgagccc atttataccc
     1861 atataaatca gcatccatgt tggaatttaa tcgcggccta gagcaagacg tttcccgttg
     1921 aatatggctc ataacacccc ttgtattact gtttatgtaa gcagacagtt ttattgttca
     1981 tgaccaaaat cccttaacgt gagttttcgt tccactgagc gtcagacccc gtagaaaaga
     2041 tcaaaggatc ttcttgagat cctttttttc tgcgcgtaat ctgctgcttg caaacaaaaa
     2101 aaccaccgct accagcggtg gtttgtttgc cggatcaaga gctaccaact ctttttccga
     2161 aggtaactgg cttcagcaga gcgcagatac caaatactgt ccttctagtg tagccgtagt
     2221 taggccacca cttcaagaac tctgtagcac cgcctacata cctcgctctg ctaatcctgt
     2281 taccagtggc tgctgccagt ggcgataagt cgtgtcttac cgggttggac tcaagacgat
     2341 agttaccgga taaggcgcag cggtcgggct gaacgggggg ttcgtgcaca cagcccagct
     2401 tggagcgaac gacctacacc gaactgagat acctacagcg tgagctatga gaaagcgcca
     2461 cgcttcccga agggagaaag gcggacaggt atccggtaag cggcagggtc ggaacaggag
     2521 agcgcacgag ggagcttcca gggggaaacg cctggtatct ttatagtcct gtcgggtttc
     2581 gccacctctg acttgagcgt cgatttttgt gatgctcgtc aggggggcgg agcctatgga
     2641 aaaacgccag caacgcggcc tttttacggt tcctggcctt ttgctggcct tttgctcaca
     2701 tgttctttcc tgcgttatcc cctgattctg tggataaccg tattaccgcc tttgagtgag
     2761 ctgataccgc tcgccgcagc cgaacgaccg agcgcagcga gtcagtgagc gaggaagcgg
     2821 aagagcgcct gatgcggtat tttctcctta cgcatctgtg cggtatttca caccgcaatg
     2881 gtgcactctc agtacaatct gctctgatgc cgcatagtta agccagtata cactccgcta
     2941 tcgctacgtg actgggtcat ggctgcgccc cgacacccgc caacacccgc tgacgcgccc
     3001 tgacgggctt gtctgctccc ggcatccgct tacagacaag ctgtgaccgt ctccgggagc
     3061 tgcatgtgtc agaggttttc accgtcatca ccgaaacgcg cgaggcagct gcggtaaagc
     3121 tcatcagcgt ggtcgtgaag cgattcacag atgtctgcct gttcatccgc gtccagctcg
     3181 ttgagtttct ccagaagcgt taatgtctgg cttctgataa agcgggccat gttaagggcg
     3241 gttttttcct gtttggtcac tgatgcctcc gtgtaagggg gatttctgtt catgggggta
     3301 atgataccga tgaaacgaga gaggatgctc acgatacggg ttactgatga tgaacatgcc
     3361 cggttactgg aacgttgtga gggtaaacaa ctggcggtat ggatgcggcg ggaccagaga
     3421 aaaatcactc agggtcaatg ccagcgcttc gttaatacag atgtaggtgt tccacagggt
     3481 agccagcagc atcctgcgat gcagatccgg aacataatgg tgcagggcgc tgacttccgc
     3541 gtttccagac tttacgaaac acggaaaccg aagaccattc atgttgttgc tcaggtcgca
     3601 gacgttttgc agcagcagtc gcttcacgtt cgctcgcgta tcggtgattc attctgctaa
     3661 ccagtaaggc aaccccgcca gcctagccgg gtcctcaacg acaggagcac gatcatgcgc
     3721 acccgtgggg ccgccatgcc ggcgataatg gcctgcttct cgccgaaacg tttggtggcg
     3781 ggaccagtga cgaaggcttg agcgagggcg tgcaagattc cgaataccgc aagcgacagg
     3841 ccgatcatcg tcgcgctcca gcgaaagcgg tcctcgccga aaatgaccca gagcgctgcc
     3901 ggcacctgtc ctacgagttg catgataaag aagacagtca taagtgcggc gacgatagtc
     3961 atgccccgcg cccaccggaa ggagctgact gggttgaagg ctctcaaggg catcggtcga
     4021 gatcccggtg cctaatgagt gagctaactt acattaattg cgttgcgctc actgcccgct
     4081 ttccagtcgg gaaacctgtc gtgccagctg cattaatgaa tcggccaacg cgcggggaga
     4141 ggcggtttgc gtattgggcg ccagggtggt ttttcttttc accagtgaga cgggcaacag
     4201 ctgattgccc ttcaccgcct ggccctgaga gagttgcagc aagcggtcca cgctggtttg
     4261 ccccagcagg cgaaaatcct gtttgatggt ggttaacggc gggatataac atgagctgtc
     4321 ttcggtatcg tcgtatccca ctaccgagat atccgcacca acgcgcagcc cggactcggt
     4381 aatggcgcgc attgcgccca gcgccatctg atcgttggca accagcatcg cagtgggaac
     4441 gatgccctca ttcagcattt gcatggtttg ttgaaaaccg gacatggcac tccagtcgcc
     4501 ttcccgttcc gctatcggct gaatttgatt gcgagtgaga tatttatgcc agccagccag
     4561 acgcagacgc gccgagacag aacttaatgg gcccgctaac agcgcgattt gctggtgacc
     4621 caatgcgacc agatgctcca cgcccagtcg cgtaccgtct tcatgggaga aaataatact
     4681 gttgatgggt gtctggtcag agacatcaag aaataacgcc ggaacattag tgcaggcagc
     4741 ttccacagca atggcatcct ggtcatccag cggatagtta atgatcagcc cactgacgcg
     4801 ttgcgcgaga agattgtgca ccgccgcttt acaggcttcg acgccgcttc gttctaccat
     4861 cgacaccacc acgctggcac ccagttgatc ggcgcgagat ttaatcgccg cgacaatttg
     4921 cgacggcgcg tgcagggcca gactggaggt ggcaacgcca atcagcaacg actgtttgcc
     4981 cgccagttgt tgtgccacgc ggttgggaat gtaattcagc tccgccatcg ccgcttccac
     5041 tttttcccgc gttttcgcag aaacgtggct ggcctggttc accacgcggg aaacggtctg
     5101 ataagagaca ccggcatact ctgcgacatc gtataacgtt actggtttca cattcaccac
     5161 cctgaattga ctctcttccg ggcgctatca tgccataccg cgaaaggttt tgcgccattc
     5221 gatggtgtcc gggatctcga cgctctccct tatgcgactc ctgcattagg aagcagccca
     5281 gtagtaggtt gaggccgttg agcaccgccg ccgcaaggaa tggtgcatgc aaggagatgg
     5341 cgcccaacag tcccccggcc acggggcctg ccaccatacc cacgccgaaa caagcgctca
     5401 tgagcccgaa gtggcgagcc cgatcttccc catcggtgat gtcggcgata taggcgccag
     5461 caaccgcacc tgtggcgccg gtgatgccgg ccacgatgcg tccggcgtag aggatcgaga
     5521 tctcgatccc gcgaaat
//
