>Addgene plasmid #101876 | 5JJZ (CDYL2) | depositor partial sequence | sequence record 192803 | insert
GGGGACCTTTACGAGGTTGAAAGGATTGTAGACAAGAGGAAGAACAAGAAAGGAAAATGGGAGTATCTTA
TCCGATGGAAAGGCTACGGGAGCACCGAGGACACGTGGGAGCCGGAGCACCACCTCTTGCACTGTGAGGA
GTTTATTGATGAATTCAATGGGTTGCACATGTCCAAGGACAAG
